>Addgene plasmid #182061 | pcDNA3.1(+)-mTagBFP2-MRTF-A | addgene full sequence | sequence record 363413 | Addgene NGS Result
GACGGATCGGGAGATCTCCCGATCCCCTATGGTGCACTCTCAGTACAATCTGCTCTGATGCCGCATAGTT
AAGCCAGTATCTGCTCCCTGCTTGTGTGTTGGAGGTCGCTGAGTAGTGCGCGAGCAAAATTTAAGCTACA
ACAAGGCAAGGCTTGACCGACAATTGCATGAAGAATCTGCTTAGGGTTAGGCGTTTTGCGCTGCTTCGCG
ATGTACGGGCCAGATATACGCGTTGACATTGATTATTGACTAGTTATTAATAGTAATCAATTACGGGGTC
ATTAGTTCATAGCCCATATATGGAGTTCCGCGTTACATAACTTACGGTAAATGGCCCGCCTGGCTGACCG
CCCAACGACCCCCGCCCATTGACGTCAATAATGACGTATGTTCCCATAGTAACGCCAATAGGGACTTTCC
ATTGACGTCAATGGGTGGAGTATTTACGGTAAACTGCCCACTTGGCAGTACATCAAGTGTATCATATGCC
AAGTACGCCCCCTATTGACGTCAATGACGGTAAATGGCCCGCCTGGCATTATGCCCAGTACATGACCTTA
TGGGACTTTCCTACTTGGCAGTACATCTACGTATTAGTCATCGCTATTACCATGGTGATGCGGTTTTGGC
AGTACATCAATGGGCGTGGATAGCGGTTTGACTCACGGGGATTTCCAAGTCTCCACCCCATTGACGTCAA
TGGGAGTTTGTTTTGGCACCAAAATCAACGGGACTTTCCAAAATGTCGTAACAACTCCGCCCCATTGACG
CAAATGGGCGGTAGGCGTGTACGGTGGGAGGTCTATATAAGCAGAGCTCTCTGGCTAACTAGAGAACCCA
CTGCTTACTGGCTTATCGAAATTAATACGACTCACTATAGGGAGACCCAAGCTGGCTAGCGTTTAAACTT
AAGCTTGGGCCACCATGAGCGAGCTGATTAAGGAGAACATGCACATGAAGCTGTACATGGAGGGCACCGT
GGACAACCATCACTTCAAGTGCACATCCGAGGGCGAAGGCAAGCCCTACGAGGGCACCCAGACCATGAGA
ATCAAGGTGGTCGAGGGCGGCCCTCTCCCCTTCGCCTTCGACATCCTGGCTACTAGCTTCCTCTACGGCA
GCAAGACCTTCATCAACCACACCCAGGGCATCCCCGACTTCTTCAAGCAGTCCTTCCCTGAGGGCTTCAC
ATGGGAGAGAGTCACCACATACGAAGACGGGGGCGTGCTGACCGCTACCCAGGACACCAGCCTCCAGGAC
GGCTGCCTCATCTACAACGTCAAGATCAGAGGGGTGAACTTCACATCCAACGGCCCTGTGATGCAGAAGA
AAACACTCGGCTGGGAGGCCTTCACCGAGACGCTGTACCCCGCTGACGGCGGCCTGGAAGGCAGAAACGA
CATGGCCCTGAAGCTCGTGGGCGGGAGCCATCTGATCGCAAACGCCAAGACCACATATAGATCCAAGAAA
CCCGCTAAGAACCTCAAGATGCCTGGCGTCTACTATGTGGACTACAGACTGGAAAGAATCAAGGAGGCCA
ACAACGAGACCTACGTCGAGCAGCACGAGGTGGCAGTGGCCAGATACTGCGACCTCCCTAGCAAACTGGG
GCACAAGCTTAATGGAGGTACTGGTGGAAGTATGCCGCCTTTGAAAAGTCCAGCCGCATTTCATGAGCAG
AGAAGGAGCTTGGAGCGGGCCAGGACAGAGGACTATCTCAAACGGAAGATTCGTTCCCGGCCGGAGAGAT
CGGAGCTGGTCAGGATGCACATTTTGGAAGAGACCTCGGCTGAGCCATCCCTCCAGGCCAAGCAGCTGAA
GCTGAAGAGAGCCAGACTAGCCGATGACCTCAATGAGAAGATTGCACAGAGGCCTGGCCCCATGGAGCTG
GTGGAGAAGAACATCCTTCCTGTTGAGTCCAGCCTGAAGGAAGCCATCATTGTGGGCCAGGTGAACTATC
CCAAAGTAGCAGACAGCTCTTCCTTCGATGAGGACAGCAGCGATGCCTTATCCCCCGAGCAGCCTGCCAG
CCATGAGTCCCAGGGTTCTGTGCCGTCACCCCTGGAGGCCCGAGTCAGCGAACCACTGCTCAGTGCCACC
TCTGCATCCCCCACCCAGGTTGTGTCTCAACTTCCGATGGGCCGGGATTCCAGAGAAATGCTTTTCCTGG
CAGAGCAGCCTCCTCTGCCTCCCCCACCTCTGCTGCCTCCCAGCCTCACCAATGGAACCACTATCCCCAC
TGCCAAGTCCACCCCCACACTCATTAAGCAAAGCCAACCCAAGTCTGCCAGTGAGAAGTCACAGCGCAGC
AAGAAGGCCAAGGAGCTGAAGCCAAAGGTGAAGAAGCTCAAGTACCACCAGTACATCCCCCCGGACCAGA
AGCAGGACAGGGGGGCACCCCCCATGGACTCATCCTACGCCAAGATCCTGCAGCAGCAGCAGCTCTTCCT
CCAGCTGCAGATCCTCAACCAGCAGCAGCAGCAGCACCACAACTACCAGGCCATCCTGCCTGCCCCGCCA
AAGTCAGCAGGCGAGGCCCTGGGAAGCAGCGGGACCCCCCCAGTACGCAGCCTCTCCACTACCAATAGCA
GCTCCAGCTCGGGCGCCCCTGGGCCCTGTGGGCTGGCACGTCAGAACAGCACCTCACTGACTGGCAAGCC
GGGAGCCCTGCCGGCCAACCTGGACGACATGAAGGTGGCAGAGCTGAAGCAGGAGCTGAAGTTGCGATCA
CTGCCTGTCTCGGGCACCAAAACTGAGCTGATTGAGCGCCTTCGAGCCTATCAAGACCAAATCAGCCCTG
TGCCAGGAGCCCCCAAGGCCCCTGCCGCCACCTCTATCCTGCACAAGGCTGGCGAGGTGGTGGTAGCCTT
CCCAGCGGCCCGGCTGAGCACGGGGCCAGCCCTGGTGGCAGCAGGCCTGGCTCCAGCTGAGGTGGTGGTG
GCCACGGTGGCCAGCAGTGGGGTGGTGAAGTTTGGCAGCACGGGCTCCACGCCCCCCGTGTCTCCCACCC
CCTCGGAGCGCTCACTGCTCAGCACGGGCGATGAAAACTCCACCCCCGGGGACACCTTTGGTGAGATGGT
GACATCACCTCTGACGCAGCTGACCCTGCAGGCCTCGCCACTGCAGATCCTCGTGAAGGAGGAGGGCCCC
CGGGCCGGGTCCTGTTGCCTGAGCCCTGGGGGGCGGGCGGAGCTAGAGGGGCGCGACAAGGACCAGATGC
TGCAGGAGAAAGACAAGCAGATCGAGGCGCTGACGCGCATGCTCCGGCAGAAGCAGCAGCTGGTGGAGCG
GCTCAAGCTGCAGCTGGAGCAGGAGAAGCGAGCCCAGCAGCCCGCCCCCGCCCCCGCCCCCCTCGGCACC
CCCGTGAAGCAGGAGAGCAGCTTCTCCAGCTGCCAGCTGAGCCAGCAGCCCCTGGGCCCCGCTCACCCAT
TCAACCCCAGCCTGGCGGCCCCAGCCACCAACCACATAGACCCTTGTGCTGTGGCCCCGGGGCCCCCGTC
CGTGGTGGTGAAGCAGGAAGCCTTGCAGCCTGAGCCCGAGCCGGTCCCCGCCCCCCAGTTGCTTCTGGGG
CCTCAGGGCCCCAGCCTCATCAAGGGGGTTGCACCTCCCACCCTCATCACCGACTCCACAGGGACCCACC
TTGTCCTCACCGTGACCAATAAGAATGCAGACAGCCCTGGCCTGTCCAGTGGGAGCCCCCAGCAGCCCTC
GTCCCAGCCTGGCTCTCCAGCGCCTGCCCCCTCTGCCCAGATGGACCTGGAGCACCCACTGCAGCCCCTC
TTTGGGGCCCCCACTTCTCTGCTGAAGAAGGAACCACCTGGCTATGAGGAAGCCATGAGCCAGCAGCCCA
AACAGCAGGAAAATGGTTCCTCAAGCCAGCAGATGGACGACCTGTTTGACATTCTCATTCAGAGCGGAGA
AATTTCAGCAGATTTCAAAGAGCCGCCATCCCTGCCAGGGAAGGAGAAGCCATCCCCGAAGACAGTCTGT
GGGTCCCCCCTGGCAGCACAGCCATCACCTTCTGCTGAGCTCCCCCAGGCTGCCCCACCTCCTCCAGGCT
CACCCTCCCTCCCTGGACGCCTGGAGGACTTCCTGGAGAGCAGCACGGGGCTGCCCCTGCTGACCAGTGG
GCATGACGGGCCAGAGCCCCTTTCCCTCATTGACGACCTCCATAGCCAGATGCTGAGCAGCACTGCCATC
CTGGACCACCCCCCGTCACCCATGGACACCTCGGAATTGCACTTTGTTCCTGAGCCCAGCAGCACCATGG
GCCTGGACCTGGCTGATGGCCACCTGGACAGCATGGACTGGCTGGAGCTGTCGTCAGGTGGTCCCGTGCT
GAGCCTAGCCCCCCTCAGCACCACAGCCCCCAGCCTCTTCTCCACAGACTTCCTCGATGGCCATGATTTG
CAGCTGCACTGGGATTCCTGCTTGTAGTAGTCTAGAGGGCCCGTTTAAACCCGCTGATCAGCCTCGACTG
TGCCTTCTAGTTGCCAGCCATCTGTTGTTTGCCCCTCCCCCGTGCCTTCCTTGACCCTGGAAGGTGCCAC
TCCCACTGTCCTTTCCTAATAAAATGAGGAAATTGCATCGCATTGTCTGAGTAGGTGTCATTCTATTCTG
GGGGGTGGGGTGGGGCAGGACAGCAAGGGGGAGGATTGGGAAGACAATAGCAGGCATGCTGGGGATGCGG
TGGGCTCTATGGCTTCTGAGGCGGAAAGAACCAGCTGGGGCTCTAGGGGGTATCCCC
[124 nt withheld, positions 4748-4871]
C
[83 nt withheld, positions 4873-4955]
CTTGATTA
[49 nt withheld, positions 4964-5012]
CCTTTGACGTTGGAGTCCACGTTCTTT
[37 nt withheld, positions 5040-5076]
ACCCTATCTCGGTCTATTCTTTTGATTTATAAGGGATTTTGCCGATTTCGGCCTATTGGTTAAAAAATGA
GCTGATTTAACAAAAATTTAACGCGAATTAATTCTGTGGAATGTGTGTCAGTTAGGGTGTGGAAAGTCCC
CAGGCTCCCCAGCAGGCAGAAGTATGCAAAGCATGCATCTCAATTAGTCAGCAACCAGGTGTGGAAAGTC
CCCAGGCTCCCCAGCAGGCAGAAGTATGCAAAGCATGCATCTCAATTAGTCAGCAACCATAGTCCCGCCC
CTAACTCCGCCCAGTTCCGCCCATTCTCCGCCCCATGGCTGACTAATTTTTTTTATTTATGCAGAGGCCG
AGGCCGCCTCTGCCTCTGAGCTATTCCAGAAGTAGTGAGGAGGCTTTTTTGGAGGCCTAGGCTTTTGCAA
AAAGCTCCCGGGAGCTTATATATCCATTTTCGGATCTGATCAAGAGACAGGATGAGGATCGTTTCGCATG
ATTGAACAAGATGGATTGCACGCAGGTTCTCCGGCCGCTTGGGTGGAGAGGCTATTCGGCTATGACTGGG
CACAACAGACAATCGGCTGCTCTGATGCCGCCGTGTTCCGGCTGTCAGCGCAGGGGCGCCCGGTTCTTTT
TGTCAAGACCGACCTGTCCGGTGCCCTGAATGAACTGCAGGACGAGGCAGCGCGGCTATCGTGGCTGGCC
ACGACGGGCGTTCCTTGCGCAGCTGTGCTCGACGTTGTCACTGAAGCGGGAAGGGACTGGCTGCTATTGG
GCGAAGTGCCGGGGCAGGATCTCCTGTCATCTCACCTTGCTCCTGCCGAGAAAGTATCCATCATGGCTGA
TGCAATGCGGCGGCTGCATACGCTTGATCCGGCTACCTGCCCATTCGACCACCAAGCGAAACATCGCATC
GAGCGAGCACGTACTCGGATGGAAGCCGGTCTTGTCGATCAGGATGATCTGGACGAAGAGCATCAGGGGC
TCGCGCCAGCCGAACTGTTCGCCAGGCTCAAGGCGCGCATGCCCGACGGCGAGGATCTCGTCGTGACCCA
TGGCGATGCCTGCTTGCCGAATATCATGGTGGAAAATGGCCGCTTTTCTGGATTCATCGACTGTGGCCGG
CTGGGTGTGGCGGACCGCTATCAGGACATAGCGTTGGCTACCCGTGATATTGCTGAAGAGCTTGGCGGCG
AATGGGCTGACCGCTTCCTCGTGCTTTACGGTATCGCCGCTCCCGATTCGCAGCGCATCGCCTTCTATCG
CCTTCTTGACGAGTTCTTCTGAGCGGGACTCTGGGGTTCGAAATGACCGACCAAGCGACGCCCAACCTGC
CATCACGAGATTTCGATTCCACCGCCGCCTTCTATGAAAGGTTGGGCTTCGGAATCGTTTTCCGGGACGC
CGGCTGGATGATCCTCCAGCGCGGGGATCTCATGCTGGAGTTCTTCGCCCACCCCAACTTGTTTATTGCA
GCTTATAATGGTTACAAATAAAGCAATAGAATCACAAATTTCACAAATAAAGCATTTTTTTCACTGCATT
CTAGTTGTGGTTTGTCCAAACTCATCAATGTATCTTATCATGTCTGTATACCGTCGACCTCTAGCTAGAG
CTTGGCGTAATCATGGTCATAGCTGTTTCCTGTGTGAAATTGTTATCCGCTCACAATTCCACACAACATA
CGAGCCGGAAGCATAAAGTGTAAAGCCTGGGGTGCCTAATGAGTGAGCTAACTCACATTAATTGCGTTGC
GCTCACTGCCCGCTTTCCAGTCGGGAAACCTGTCGTGCCAGCTGCATTAATGAATCGGCCAACGCGCGGG
GAGAGGCGGTTTGCGTATTGGGCGCTCTTCCGCTTCCTCGCTCACTGACTCGCTGCGCTCGGTCGTTCGG
CTGCGGCGAGCGGTATCAGCTCACTCAAAGGCGGTAATACGGTTATCCACAGAATCAGGGGATAACGCAG
GAAAGAACATGTGAGCAAAAGGCCAGCAAAAGGCCAGGAACCGTAAAAAGGCCGCGTTGCTGGCGTTTTT
CCATAGGCTCCGCCCCCCTGACGAGCATCACAAAAATCGACGCTCAAGTCAGAGGTGGCGAAACCCGACA
GGACTATAAAGATACCAGGCGTTTCCCCCTGGAAGCTCCCTCGTGCGCTCTCCTGTTCCGACCCTGCCGC
TTACCGGATACCTGTCCGCCTTTCTCCCTTCGGGAAGCGTGGCGCTTTCTCATAGCTCACGCTGTAGGTA
TCTCAGTTCGGTGTAGGTCGTTCGCTCCAAGCTGGGCTGTGTGCACGAACCCCCCGTTCAGCCCGACCGC
TGCGCCTTATCCGGTAACTATCGTCTTGAGTCCAACCCGGTAAGACACGACTTATCGCCACTGGCAGCAG
CCACTGGTAACAGGATTAGCAGAGCGAGGTATGTAGGCGGTGCTACAGAGTTCTTGAAGTGGTGGCCTAA
CTACGGCTACACTAGAAGAACAGTATTTGGTATCTGCGCTCTGCTGAAGCCAGTTACCTTCGGAAAAAGA
GTTGGTAGCTCTTGATCCGGCAAACAAACCACCGCTGGTAGCGGTGGTTTTTTTGTTTGCAAGCAGCAGA
TTACGCGCAGAAAAAAAGGATCTCAAGAAGATCCTTTGATCTTTTCTACGGGGTCTGACGCTCAGTGGAA
CGAAAACTCACGTTAAGGGATTTTGGTCATGAGATTATCAAAAAGGATCTTCACCTAGATCCTTTTAAAT
TAAAAATGAAGTTTTAAATCAATCTAAAGTATATATGAGTAAACTTGGTCTGACAGTTACCAATGCTTAA
TCAGTGAGGCACCTATCTCAGCGATCTGTCTATTTCGTTCATCCATAGTTGCCTGACTCCCCGTCGTGTA
GATAACTACGATACGGGAGGGCTTACCATCTGGCCCCAGTGCTGCAATGATACCGCGAGACCCACGCTCA
CCGGCTCCAGATTTATCAGCAATAAACCAGCCAGCCGGAAGGGCCGAGCGCAGAAGTGGTCCTGCAACTT
TATCCGCCTCCATCCAGTCTATTAATTGTTGCCGGGAAGCTAGAGTAAGTAGTTCGCCAGTTAATAGTTT
GCGCAACGTTGTTGCCATTGCTACAGGCATCGTGGTGTCACGCTCGTCGTTTGGTATGGCTTCATTCAGC
TCCGGTTCCCAACGATCAAGGCGAGTTACATGATCCCCCATGTTGTGCAAAAAAGCGGTTAGCTCCTTCG
GTCCTCCGATCGTTGTCAGAAGTAAGTTGGCCGCAGTGTTATCACTCATGGTTATGGCAGCACTGCATAA
TTCTCTTACTGTCATGCCATCCGTAAGATGCTTTTCTGTGACTGGTGAGTACTCAACCAAGTCATTCTGA
GAATAGTGTATGCGGCGACCGAGTTGCTCTTGCCCGGCGTCAATACGGGATAATACCGCGCCACATAGCA
GAACTTTAAAAGTGCTCATCATTGGAAAACGTTCTTCGGGGCGAAAACTCTCAAGGATCTTACCGCTGTT
GAGATCCAGTTCGATGTAACCCACTCGTGCACCCAACTGATCTTCAGCATCTTTTACTTTCACCAGCGTT
TCTGGGTGAGCAAAAACAGGAAGGCAAAATGCCGCAAAAAAGGGAATAAGGGCGACACGGAAATGTTGAA
TACTCATACTCTTCCTTTTTCAATATTATTGAAGCATTTATCAGGGTTATTGTCTCATGAGCGGATACAT
ATTTGAATGTATTTAGAAAAATAAACAAATAGGGGTTCCGCGCACATTTCCCCGAAAAGTGCCACCTGAC
GTC
Features (pLannotate 1.2.2; 23 found; start..end, strand, type, name):
     28..80      -  misc_feature   bom (fragment): basis of mobility region from pBR322
    235..614     +  enhancer       CMV enhancer: human cytomegalovirus immediate early enhancer
    615..818     +  promoter       CMV promoter: human cytomegalovirus (CMV) immediate early promoter
    814..847     +  LTR            5' LTR (truncated) (fragment): truncated 5' long terminal repeat (LTR) from HIV-1
    863..881     +  promoter       T7 promoter: promoter for bacteriophage T7 RNA polymerase
    925..1623    +  CDS            TagBFP: TagBFP is a basic (constitutively fluorescent) blue fluorescent protein published in 2008, derived from Entacmaea quadricolor. It is reported to be a very rapidly-maturing monomer with very low acid sensitivity.
   1642..4434    +  CDS            MRTFA: MRTFA_HUMAN - Also known as KIAA1438 From Homo sapiens (Human).
   4478..4702    +  polyA_signal   bGH poly(A) signal: bovine growth hormone polyadenylation signal
   4706..4727    +  promoter       SV40 promoter (fragment): SV40 enhancer and early promoter
   4748..5175    +  rep_origin     f1 ori (sequence partly withheld): f1 bacteriophage origin of replication; arrow indicates direction of (+) strand synthesis
   5202..5273    +  promoter       SV40 promoter (fragment): SV40 enhancer and early promoter
   5274..5345    +  promoter       SV40 promoter (fragment): SV40 enhancer and early promoter
   5349..5483    +  rep_origin     SV40 ori: SV40 origin of replication
   5564..6355    +  CDS            neo: KKA2_KLEPN - Also known as kan, nptII. Experimental evidence at protein level: Swiss-Prot protein existence level 1. Resistance to kanamycin, neomycin, paromomycin, ribostamycin, butirosin and gentamicin B. From Klebsiella pneumoniae.
   6379..6537    +  CDS            ble (fragment): BLE_KLEPN - Experimental evidence at protein level: Swiss-Prot protein existence level 1. Binding protein with a strong affinity to the bleomycin family of antibiotics. Binds to CL990; an antimitotic-antibiotic compound. From Klebsiella pneumoniae.
   6532..6662    +  polyA_signal   SV40 poly(A) signal: SV40 polyadenylation signal
   6726..6742    -  protein_bind   lac operator: The lac repressor binds to the lac operator to inhibit transcription in E. coli. This inhibition can be relieved by adding lactose or isopropyl-β-D-thiogalactopyranoside (IPTG). lac repressor encoded by lacI
   6750..6780    -  promoter       lac promoter: promoter for the E. coli lac operon
   6795..6816    -  protein_bind   CAP binding site: CAP binding activates transcription in the presence of cAMP. E. coli catabolite activator protein
   6829..6921    -  CDS            lacI (fragment): lac repressor; lacI; The lac repressor binds to the lac operator to inhibit transcription in E. coli. This inhibition can be relieved by adding lactose or isopropyl-β-D-thiogalactopyranoside (IPTG).
   7104..7692    -  rep_origin     ori: high-copy-number ColE1/pMB1/pBR322/pUC origin of replication
   7863..8723    -  CDS            AmpR: β-lactamase; bla; confers resistance to ampicillin, carbenicillin, and related antibiotics
   8724..8828    -  promoter       AmpR promoter: bla
