[The description below was written by a language model from this plasmid's Addgene catalogue record and pLannotate feature annotations shown in this document.]
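Description:
pcDNA3.1(+)-mTagBFP2-MRTF-A is a mammalian expression plasmid built on the Invitrogen pcDNA3.1(+) backbone, with a listed total size of about 8.9 kb, in line with the sequenced record. It is maintained in E. coli as a high-copy plasmid through a ColE1/pUC-type origin and selected with ampicillin via the β-lactamase gene and its own promoter. For selection in mammalian cells, an SV40 early promoter/origin region drives a neomycin phosphotransferase gene terminated by the SV40 polyadenylation signal, allowing G418 selection of stable transfectants. An f1 origin and remnants of lac regulatory sequence are also annotated. Short hits such as a truncated HIV-1 LTR fragment, a bom fragment and a ble fragment appear to be small backbone matches from automated annotation rather than functional elements.

The payload is a roughly 3.5 kb fusion open reading frame assembled by Gibson cloning, in which the blue fluorescent protein mTagBFP2 (annotated as TagBFP) sits at the N terminus of human myocardin-related transcription factor A (MRTFA, also known as MKL1 or MAL), separated by a short linker region. Transcription is driven by the human cytomegalovirus immediate early enhancer and promoter and terminated by the bovine growth hormone polyadenylation signal. A T7 promoter lies just upstream of the coding sequence and could support in vitro transcription.

The construct provides strong constitutive expression of fluorescently labelled MRTF-A in transfected mammalian cells. The associated publication concerns histamine-induced RhoA signalling. Because MRTF-A is generally known as a RhoA/actin-responsive transcriptional coactivator that shuttles between cytoplasm and nucleus, the blue tag plausibly serves to image its localisation alongside other fluorescent reporters, although the record does not spell out this use.
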