Addgene plasmid #182061: pcDNA3.1(+)-mTagBFP2-MRTF-A
Purpose: Mammalian expression vector encoding myocardin-related transcription factor A tagged with mTagBFP2.
Depositing lab: Jin Zhang. Publication: Histamine-induced biphasic activation of RhoA allows for persistent RhoA signaling. Zhang JZ, Nguyen AH, Miyamoto S, Heller Brown J, McCulloch AD, Zhang J. PLoS Biol. 2020 Sep 3;18(9):e3000866. doi: 10.1371/journal.pbio.3000866. eCollection 2020 Sep. PubMed 32881857.
Backbone
  Vector backbone: pcDNA3.1(+)
  Backbone manufacturer: Invitrogen
  Backbone size w/o insert (bp): 5355
  Total vector size (bp): 8868
  Vector type: Mammalian Expression
  Selectable markers: Neomycin (select with G418)
Growth in bacteria
  Bacterial resistance: Ampicillin, 100 μg/mL
  Growth temperature: 37°C
  Growth strain: DH5alpha
  Copy number: High Copy
Gene/Insert
  Gene/Insert name: mTagBFP2-MRTF-A
  Species: H. sapiens (human)
  Insert size (bp): 3513
  Entrez Gene: MRTFA (a.k.a. BSAC, MAL, MKL, MKL1, MRTF-A)
  Promoter: CMV
  Tag / fusion protein: mTagBFP2 (N terminal on insert)
  Cloning method: Gibson Cloning
  Sequencing primers: 5′ CMV forward; 3′ BGH reverse
Resource information
  A portion of this plasmid was derived from a plasmid made by: MRTFA cDNA was provided by Ron Prywes (Columbia University)
Terms and licenses: Academic/Nonprofit Terms; Industry Terms: Not Available to Industry
How to cite: pcDNA3.1(+)-mTagBFP2-MRTF-A was a gift from Jin Zhang (Addgene plasmid # 182061 ; http://n2t.net/addgene:182061 ; RRID:Addgene_182061)
